Addgene plasmid #112127: pLL1 sgRNA(MS2)-MS2-AIDmono
Purpose: empty sgRNA cloning vector with MS2-AIDmono
Depositing lab: Fei-Long Meng. Depositing organization: Institute of Biochemistry and Cell Biology, SIBS, CAS. Publication: Intrinsic Nucleotide Preference of Diversifying Base Editors Guides Antibody Ex Vivo Affinity Maturation. Liu LD, Huang M, Dai P, Liu T, Fan S, Cheng X, Zhao Y, Yeap LS, Meng FL. Cell Rep. 2018 Oct 23;25(4):884-892.e3. doi: 10.1016/j.celrep.2018.09.090. PubMed 30355495.
Backbone
  Vector backbone: pX330
  Backbone manufacturer: Zhang lab (Addgene plasmid #42230)
  Backbone size w/o insert (bp): 7115
  Vector type: Mammalian Expression, CRISPR
Growth in bacteria
  Bacterial resistance: Ampicillin, 100 μg/mL
  Growth temperature: 37°C
  Growth strain: DH5alpha
  Copy number: High Copy
Gene/Insert
  Gene/Insert name: AID mono mutant
  Species: H. sapiens (human)
  Insert size (bp): 531
  Mutation: N- mutated and C- terminal truncated, H130A/R131E/L181Q mutant in human AID
  Entrez Gene: AICDA (a.k.a. AID, ARP2, CDA2, HEL-S-284, HIGM2)
  Promoter: hU6,CBh
  Cloning method: Gibson Cloning
  Sequencing primers: 5′ CATCGCCGCTAACTCAGGTAT; 3′ GGGAGGGGCAAACAACAGAT
Terms and licenses: Academic/Nonprofit Terms; Industry Terms: Not Available to Industry
Depositor comments: Additional reference: https://www.ncbi.nlm.nih.gov/pubmed/?term=28757211
How to cite: pLL1 sgRNA(MS2)-MS2-AIDmono was a gift from Fei-Long Meng (Addgene plasmid # 112127 ; http://n2t.net/addgene:112127 ; RRID:Addgene_112127)
