[The description below was written by a language model from this plasmid's Addgene catalogue record, the feature table of its GenBank file and pLannotate feature annotations shown in this document.]
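Description:
pLL1 sgRNA(MS2)-MS2-AIDmono is a mammalian expression CRISPR plasmid built on the pX330 backbone, serving as an empty sgRNA cloning vector that also expresses an MS2 coat protein–AID deaminase fusion. It is propagated in E. coli as a high-copy plasmid under ampicillin selection. The backbone carries a full-length AmpR gene with its promoter, a ColE1/pUC-type origin, an f1/M13 phage origin and a single AAV2 ITR retained from pX330.

Two expression units are present. A human U6 RNA polymerase III promoter is intended to drive a Streptococcus pyogenes guide RNA scaffold modified with two MS2 stem loops, which recruit MS2 coat protein to the Cas9–guide complex. In the annotated sequence, about 1.8 kb lies between the U6 promoter and the scaffold, containing a second AmpR promoter, interrupted β-lactamase fragments and a second copy of the ColE1 origin. This looks like a stuffer occupying the guide cloning site, to be replaced by the spacer, although the record does not say so.

Downstream, the CBh promoter (CMV enhancer, chicken β-actin promoter and hybrid intron) drives the high-affinity MS2 N55K coat protein, followed by an SV40 nuclear localization signal and a human AICDA fragment, ending in a bGH polyadenylation signal. The AID "mono" variant is described as N-terminally mutated and C-terminally truncated, carrying H130A/R131E/L181Q.

No Cas9 coding sequence is annotated, so a Cas9 protein would presumably be supplied separately. The associated publication concerns diversifying base editors for ex vivo antibody affinity maturation, consistent with using the plasmid to target cytidine deamination to guide-specified loci.
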