LOCUS       Exported 7113 bp ds-DNA circular SYN 12-MAY-2021
DEFINITION  empty sgRNA cloning vector with MS2-AIDmono.
ACCESSION   .
VERSION     .
KEYWORDS    pLL1 sgRNA(MS2)-MS2-AIDmono
SOURCE      synthetic DNA construct
  ORGANISM  synthetic DNA construct
REFERENCE   1 (bases 1 to 7113)
  AUTHORS   Liu LD, Huang M, Dai P, Liu T, Fan S, Cheng X, Zhao Y, Yeap LS, Meng
            FL
  TITLE     Intrinsic Nucleotide Preference of Diversifying Base Editors Guides
            Antibody Ex Vivo Affinity Maturation.
  JOURNAL   Cell Rep. 2018 Oct 23;25(4):884-892.e3. doi:
            10.1016/j.celrep.2018.09.090.
  PUBMED    30355495
REFERENCE   2 (bases 1 to 7113)
  AUTHORS   .
  TITLE     Direct Submission
  JOURNAL   Exported May 12, 2021 from SnapGene Server 1.1.58
            http://www.snapgene.com
FEATURES             Location/Qualifiers
     source          1..7113
                     /organism="synthetic DNA construct"
                     /mol_type="other DNA"
     promoter        1..241
                     /label=U6 promoter
                     /note="RNA polymerase III promoter for human U6 snRNA"
     primer_bind     1..21
                     /label=hU6-F
                     /note="Human U6 promoter, forward primer"
     primer_bind     172..191
                     /label=LKO.1 5'
                     /note="Human U6 promoter, forward primer"
     promoter        341..445
                     /gene="bla"
                     /label=AmpR promoter
     rep_origin      1292..1880
                     /direction=RIGHT
                     /label=ori
                     /note="high-copy-number ColE1/pMB1/pBR322/pUC origin of
                     replication"
     primer_bind     2034..2051
                     /label=L4440
                     /note="L4440 vector, forward primer"
     misc_RNA        2092..2110
                     /label=MS2 stem loop
                     /note="stem loop that binds the bacteriophage MS2 coat
                     protein"
     misc_RNA        2162..2180
                     /label=MS2 stem loop
                     /note="stem loop that binds the bacteriophage MS2 coat
                     protein"
     enhancer        2308..2593
                     /label=CMV enhancer
                     /note="human cytomegalovirus immediate early enhancer;
                     contains an 18-bp deletion relative to the standard CMV
                     enhancer"
     promoter        2595..2872
                     /label=chicken beta-actin promoter
     intron          2873..3100
                     /label=hybrid intron
                     /note="hybrid between chicken beta-actin (CBA) and minute
                     virus of mice (MMV) introns (Gray et al., 2011)"
     CDS             3120..3506
                     /codon_start=1
                     /product="bacteriophage MS2 coat protein"
                     /label=MS2-N55K
                     /note="binds with high affinity to a specific stem-loop
                     structure in the viral RNA (Lim et al., 1994)"
                     /translation="ASNFTQFVLVDNGGTGDVTVAPSNFANGVAEWISSNSRSQAYKVT
                     CSVRQSSAQKRKYTIKVEVPKVATQTVGGVELPVAAWRSYLNMELTIPIFATNSDCELI
                     VKAMQGLLKDGNPIPSAIAANSGIY"
     CDS             3561..3581
                     /codon_start=1
                     /product="nuclear localization signal of SV40 (simian virus
                     40) large T antigen"
                     /label=SV40 NLS
                     /translation="PKKKRKV"
     primer_bind     complement(4154..4171)
                     /label=BGH-rev
                     /note="Bovine growth hormone terminator, reverse primer.
                     Also called BGH reverse"
     polyA_signal    4160..4367
                     /label=bGH poly(A) signal
                     /note="bovine growth hormone polyadenylation signal"
     repeat_region   4376..4516
                     /label=AAV2 ITR
                     /note="inverted terminal repeat of adeno-associated virus
                     serotype 2"
     repeat_region   4376..4505
                     /label=AAV2 ITR
     rep_origin      4591..5046
                     /direction=RIGHT
                     /label=f1 ori
                     /note="f1 bacteriophage origin of replication; arrow
                     indicates direction of (+) strand synthesis"
     primer_bind     complement(4678..4697)
                     /label=F1ori-R
                     /note="F1 origin, reverse primer"
     primer_bind     4888..4909
                     /label=F1ori-F
                     /note="F1 origin, forward primer"
     primer_bind     complement(5063..5082)
                     /label=pRS-marker
                     /note="pRS vectors, use to sequence yeast selectable
                     marker"
     primer_bind     5182..5204
                     /label=pGEX 3'
                     /note="pGEX vectors, reverse primer"
     primer_bind     complement(5242..5260)
                     /label=pBRforEco
                     /note="pBR322 vectors, upsteam of EcoRI site, forward
                     primer"
     promoter        5328..5432
                     /gene="bla"
                     /label=AmpR promoter
     CDS             5433..6293
                     /codon_start=1
                     /gene="bla"
                     /product="beta-lactamase"
                     /label=AmpR
                     /note="confers resistance to ampicillin, carbenicillin, and
                     related antibiotics"
                     /translation="MSIQHFRVALIPFFAAFCLPVFAHPETLVKVKDAEDQLGARVGYI
                     ELDLNSGKILESFRPEERFPMMSTFKVLLCGAVLSRIDAGQEQLGRRIHYSQNDLVEYS
                     PVTEKHLTDGMTVRELCSAAITMSDNTAANLLLTTIGGPKELTAFLHNMGDHVTRLDRW
                     EPELNEAIPNDERDTTMPVAMATTLRKLLTGELLTLASRQQLIDWMEADKVAGPLLRSA
                     LPAGWFIADKSGAGERGSRGIIAALGPDGKPSRIVVIYTTGSQATMDERNRQIAEIGAS
                     LIKHW"
     rep_origin      6464..7052
                     /direction=RIGHT
                     /label=ori
                     /note="high-copy-number ColE1/pMB1/pBR322/pUC origin of
                     replication"
ORIGIN
        1 gagggcctat ttcccatgat tccttcatat ttgcatatac gatacaaggc tgttagagag
       61 ataattggaa ttaatttgac tgtaaacaca aagatattag tacaaaatac gtgacgtaga
      121 aagtaataat ttcttgggta gtttgcagtt ttaaaattat gttttaaaat ggactatcat
      181 atgcttaccg taacttgaaa gtatttcgat ttcttggctt tatatatctt gtggaaagga
      241 cgaaacaccg ggtcttctcg tgatacgcct atttttatag gttaatgtca tgataataat
      301 ggtttcttag acgtcaggtg gcacttttcg gggaaatgtg cgcggaaccc ctatttgttt
      361 atttttctaa atacattcaa atatgtatcc gctcatgaga caataaccct gataaatgct
      421 tcaataatat tgaaaaagga agagtatgag tattcaacat ttccgtgtcg cccttattcc
      481 cttttttgcg gcattttgcc ttcctgtttt tgctcaccca gaaacgctgg tgaaagtaaa
      541 agatgctgaa gatcagttgg gtgcacgagt gggttacatc gaactggatc tcaacagcgg
      601 taagatcctt gagagttttc gccccgaaga acgttttcca atgatgagca cttttaaagt
      661 tctgctatgt ggcgcggtat tatcccgtat tgacgccggg caagagcaac tcggtcgccg
      721 catacactat tctcagaatg acttggttga gtactcacca gtcacagaaa agcatcttac
      781 ggatggcatg acagtaagag aattatgcag tgctgccata accatgagtg ataacactgc
      841 ggccaactta cttctgacaa cgatcggagg accgaaggag ctaaccgctt ttttgcacaa
      901 catgggggat catgtaactc gccttgatcg ttgggaaccg gagctgaatg aakaaatctg
      961 gagccggtga gcgtgggtct cgcggtatca ttgcagcact ggggccagat ggtaagccct
     1021 cccgtatcgt agttatctac acgacgggga gtcaggcaac tatggatgaa cgaaatagac
     1081 agatcgctga gataggtgcc tcactgatta agcattggta actgtcagac caagtttact
     1141 catatatact ttagattgat ttaaaacttc atttttaatt taaaaggatc taggtgaaga
     1201 tcctttttga taatctcatg accaaaatcc cttaacgtga gttttcgttc cactgagcgt
     1261 cagaccccgt agaaaagatc aaaggatctt cttgagatcc tttttttctg cgcgtaatct
     1321 gctgcttgca aacaaaaaaa ccaccgctac cagcggtggt ttgtttgccg gatcaagagc
     1381 taccaactct ttttccgaag gtaactggct tcagcagagc gcagatacca aatactgttc
     1441 ttctagtgta gccgtagtta ggccaccact tcaagaactc tgtagcaccg cctacatacc
     1501 tcgctctgct aatcctgtta ccagtggctg ctgccagtgg cgataagtcg tgtcttaccg
     1561 ggttggactc aagacgatag ttaccggata aggcgcagcg gtcgggctga acggggggtt
     1621 cgtgcacaca gcccagcttg gagcgaacga cctacaccga actgagatac ctacagcgtg
     1681 agctatgaga aagcgccacg cttcccgaag ggagaaaggc ggacaggtat ccggtaagcg
     1741 gcagggtcgg aacaggagag cgcacgaggg agcttccagg gggaaacgcc tggtatcttt
     1801 atagtcctgt cgggtttcgc cacctctgac ttgagcgtcg atttttgtga tgctcgtcag
     1861 gggggcggag cctatggaaa aacgccagca acgcggcctt tttacggttc ctggcctttt
     1921 gctggccttt tgctcacatg ttctttcctg cgttatcccc tgattctgtg gataaccgta
     1981 ttaccgcctt tgagtgagct gataccgctc gccgcagccg aacgaccgag cgcagcgagt
     2041 cagtgagcga ggaagcggaa gagcgcgaag acctgtttta gagctaggcc aacatgagga
     2101 tcacccatgt ctgcagggcc tagcaagtta aaataaggct agtccgttat caacttggcc
     2161 aacatgagga tcacccatgt ctgcagggcc aagtggcacc gagtcggtgc tttttttgtt
     2221 ttagagctag aaatagcaag ttaaaataag gctagtccgt ttttagcgcg tgcgccaatt
     2281 ctgcagacaa atggctctag aggtacccgt tacataactt acggtaaatg gcccgcctgg
     2341 ctgaccgccc aacgaccccc gcccattgac gtcaatagta acgccaatag ggactttcca
     2401 ttgacgtcaa tgggtggagt atttacggta aactgcccac ttggcagtac atcaagtgta
     2461 tcatatgcca agtacgcccc ctattgacgt caatgacggt aaatggcccg cctggcattg
     2521 tgcccagtac atgaccttat gggactttcc tacttggcag tacatctacg tattagtcat
     2581 cgctattacc atggtcgagg tgagccccac gttctgcttc actctcccca tctccccccc
     2641 ctccccaccc ccaattttgt atttatttat tttttaatta ttttgtgcag cgatgggggc
     2701 gggggggggg ggggggcgcg cgccaggcgg ggcggggcgg ggcgaggggc ggggcggggc
     2761 gaggcggaga ggtgcggcgg cagccaatca gagcggcgcg ctccgaaagt ttccttttat
     2821 ggcgaggcgg cggcggcggc ggccctataa aaagcgaagc gcgcggcggg cgggagtcgc
     2881 tgcgcgctgc cttcgccccg tgccccgctc cgccgccgcc tcgcgccgcc cgccccggct
     2941 ctgactgacc gcgttactcc cacaggtgag cgggcgggac ggcccttctc ctccgggctg
     3001 taattagctg agcaagaggt aagggtttaa gggatggttg gttggtgggg tattaatgtt
     3061 taattacctg gagcacctgc ctgaaatcac tttttttcag gttggaccgg tccaccatgg
     3121 cttcaaactt tactcagttc gtgctcgtgg acaatggtgg gacaggggat gtgacagtgg
     3181 ctccttctaa tttcgctaat ggggtggcag agtggatcag ctccaactca cggagccagg
     3241 cctacaaggt gacatgcagc gtcaggcagt ctagtgccca gaagagaaag tataccatca
     3301 aggtggaggt ccccaaagtg gctacccaga cagtgggcgg agtcgaactg cctgtcgccg
     3361 cttggaggtc ctacctgaac atggagctca ctatcccaat tttcgctacc aattctgact
     3421 gtgaactcat cgtgaaggca atgcaggggc tcctcaaaga cggtaatcct atcccttccg
     3481 ccatcgccgc taactcaggt atctacagcg ctggaggagg tggaagcgga ggaggaggaa
     3541 gcggaggagg aggtagcgga cctaagaaaa agaggaaggt ggcggccgct ggaatggacc
     3601 ccgctacctt cacataccaa ttcaaaaatg tccgctgggc taagggtcgg cgtgagacct
     3661 acctgtgcta cgtagtgaag aggcgtgaca gtgctacatc cttttcactg gactttggtt
     3721 atcttcgcaa taagaacggc tgccacgtgg aattgctctt cctccgctac atctcggact
     3781 gggacctaga ccctggccgc tgctaccgcg tcacctggtt cacctcctgg agcccctgct
     3841 acgactgtgc ccgacatgtg gccgactttc tgcgagggaa ccccaacctc agtctgagga
     3901 tcttcaccgc gcgcctctac ttctgtgagg accgcaaggc tgagcccgag gggctgcggc
     3961 ggctggcaga agccggggtg caaatagcca tcatgacctt caaagattat ttttactgct
     4021 ggaatacttt tgtagaaaac catgaaagaa ctttcaaagc ctgggaaggg ctgcatgaaa
     4081 attcagttcg tctctccaga cagcttcggc gcatccttca gtaagatcct aattcctaga
     4141 gctcgctgat cagcctcgac tgtgccttct agttgccagc catctgttgt ttgcccctcc
     4201 cccgtgcctt ccttgaccct ggaaggtgcc actcccactg tcctttccta ataaaatgag
     4261 gaaattgcat cgcattgtct gagtaggtgt cattctattc tggggggtgg ggtggggcag
     4321 gacagcaagg gggaggattg ggaagagaat agcaggcatg ctggggagcg gccgcaggaa
     4381 cccctagtga tggagttggc cactccctct ctgcgcgctc gctcgctcac tgaggccggg
     4441 cgaccaaagg tcgcccgacg cccgggcttt gcccgggcgg cctcagtgag cgagcgagcg
     4501 cgcagctgcc tgcaggggcg cctgatgcgg tattttctcc ttacgcatct gtgcggtatt
     4561 tcacaccgca tannnnnnnn nnnnnnnnnn nnnnnnnnnn nnnnnnnnnn nnnnnnnnnn
     4621 nnnnnnnnnn nnnnnnnnnn nnnnnnnnnn nnnnnnnnnn nnnnnnntnn nnnnnnnnnn
     4681 nnnnnnnnnn nnnnnnnnnn nnnnnnnnnn nnnncnnnnn nnnnnnnnnn nnnnnnnnnn
     4741 nnnnnnnnnn nnnnnnnnnn nnnnnnnnnn nnnnnnnnnn nnnnnnnnnn nnnnnnnnnn
     4801 nnnnnnnnnn nnnnnnnnnn nnnnnnnnnn nnnnnnnnnn nnnnnnnnnn nnnnnncctt
     4861 tgacgttgga gtccacgttc tttaatagtg gactcttgtt ccaaactgga acaacactca
     4921 actctatctc gggctattct tttgatttat aagggatttt gccgatttcg gtctattggt
     4981 taaaaaatga gctgatttaa caaaaattta acgcgaattt taacaaaata ttaacgttta
     5041 caattttatg gtgcactctc agtacaatct gctctgatgc cgcatagtta agccagcccc
     5101 gacacccgcc aacacccgct gacgcgccct gacgggcttg tctgctcccg gcatccgctt
     5161 acagacaagc tgtgaccgtc tccgggagct gcatgtgtca gaggttttca ccgtcatcac
     5221 cgaaacgcgc gagacgaaag ggcctcgtga tacgcctatt tttataggtt aatgtcatga
     5281 taataatggt ttcttagacg tcaggtggca cttttcgggg aaatgtgcgc ggaaccccta
     5341 tttgtttatt tttctaaata cattcaaata tgtatccgct catgagacaa taaccctgat
     5401 aaatgcttca ataatattga aaaaggaaga gtatgagtat tcaacatttc cgtgtcgccc
     5461 ttattccctt ttttgcggca ttttgccttc ctgtttttgc tcacccagaa acgctggtga
     5521 aagtaaaaga tgctgaagat cagttgggtg cacgagtggg ttacatcgaa ctggatctca
     5581 acagcggtaa gatccttgag agttttcgcc ccgaagaacg ttttccaatg atgagcactt
     5641 ttaaagttct gctatgtggc gcggtattat cccgtattga cgccgggcaa gagcaactcg
     5701 gtcgccgcat acactattct cagaatgact tggttgagta ctcaccagtc acagaaaagc
     5761 atcttacgga tggcatgaca gtaagagaat tatgcagtgc tgccataacc atgagtgata
     5821 acactgcggc caacttactt ctgacaacga tcggaggacc gaaggagcta accgcttttt
     5881 tgcacaacat gggggatcat gtaactcgcc ttgatcgttg ggaaccggag ctgaatgaag
     5941 ccataccaaa cgacgagcgt gacaccacga tgcctgtagc aatggcaaca acgttgcgca
     6001 aactattaac tggcgaacta cttactctag cttcccggca acaattaata gactggatgg
     6061 aggcggataa agttgcagga ccacttctgc gctcggccct tccggctggc tggtttattg
     6121 ctgataaatc tggagccggt gagcgtgggt ctcgcggtat cattgcagca ctggggccag
     6181 atggtaagcc ctcccgtatc gtagttatct acacgacggg gagtcaggca actatggatg
     6241 aacgaaatag acagatcgct gagataggtg cctcactgat taagcattgg taactgtcag
     6301 accaagttta ctcatatata ctttagattg atttaaaact tcatttttaa tttaaaagga
     6361 tctaggtgaa gatccttttt gataatctca tgaccaaaat cccttaacgt gagttttcgt
     6421 tccactgagc gtcagacccc gtagaaaaga tcaaaggatc ttcttgagat cctttttttc
     6481 tgcgcgtaat ctgctgcttg caaacaaaaa aaccaccgct accagcggtg gtttgtttgc
     6541 cggatcaaga gctaccaact ctttttccga aggtaactgg cttcagcaga gcgcagatac
     6601 caaatactgt tcttctagtg tagccgtagt taggccacca cttcaagaac tctgtagcac
     6661 cgcctacata cctcgctctg ctaatcctgt taccagtggc tgctgccagt ggcgataagt
     6721 cgtgtcttac cgggttggac tcaagacgat agttaccgga taaggcgcag cggtcgggct
     6781 gaacgggggg ttcgtgcaca cagcccagct tggagcgaac gacctacacc gaactgagat
     6841 acctacagcg tgagctatga gaaagcgcca cgcttcccga agggagaaag gcggacaggt
     6901 atccggtaag cggcagggtc ggaacaggag agcgcacgag ggagcttcca gggggaaacg
     6961 cctggtatct ttatagtcct gtcgggtttc gccacctctg acttgagcgt cgatttttgt
     7021 gatgctcgtc aggggggcgg agcctatgga aaaacgccag caacgcggcc tttttacggt
     7081 tcctggcctt ttgctggcct tttgctcaca tgt
//
