Features (pLannotate 1.2.2; 24 found; start..end, strand, type, name):
      1..241     +  promoter       U6 promoter: RNA polymerase III promoter for human U6 snRNA
    341..445     +  promoter       AmpR promoter: bla
    446..953     +  CDS            AmpR (fragment): β-lactamase; bla; confers resistance to ampicillin, carbenicillin, and related antibiotics
    959..1119    +  CDS            bla(M) (fragment): β-lactamase lacking the signal sequence; bla(M); allows cytosolic expression of β-lactamase
   1291..1879    +  rep_origin     ori: high-copy-number ColE1/pMB1/pBR322/pUC origin of replication
   2093..2111    +  misc_RNA       MS2 stem loop: stem loop that binds the bacteriophage MS2 coat protein
   2122..2158    +  misc_RNA       gRNA scaffold (fragment): guide RNA scaffold for the Streptococcus pyogenes CRISPR/Cas9 system
   2163..2181    +  misc_RNA       MS2 stem loop: stem loop that binds the bacteriophage MS2 coat protein
   2192..2211    +  misc_RNA       gRNA scaffold (fragment): guide RNA scaffold for the Streptococcus pyogenes CRISPR/Cas9 system
   2219..2262    +  misc_RNA       gRNA scaffold (fragment): guide RNA scaffold for the Streptococcus pyogenes CRISPR/Cas9 system
   2309..2594    +  enhancer       CMV enhancer: human cytomegalovirus immediate early enhancer; contains an 18-bp deletion relative to the standard CMV enhancer
   2596..2873    +  promoter       chicken β-actin promoter: No description available
   2874..3102    +  intron         hybrid intron: hybrid between chicken β-actin (CBA) and minute virus of mice (MMV) introns (Gray et al., 2011)
   3119..3508    +  CDS            CAPSD_BPMS2: Experimental evidence at protein level: Swiss-Prot protein existence level 1. Acts as a translational repressor of viral replicase synthesis late in infection. This latter function is the result of capsid protein interaction with an RNA hairpin which contains the replicase ribosome-binding site. From Escherichia phage MS2 (Bacteriophage MS2).
   3617..4120    +  CDS            AID (fragment): human activation-induced cytidine deaminase (Dickerson et al., 2003); AICDA
   4162..4273    +  polyA_signal   bGH poly(A) signal: bovine growth hormone polyadenylation signal
   4378..4518    +  repeat_region  AAV2 ITR: inverted terminal repeat of adeno-associated virus serotype 2 inverted
   4523..4574    -  misc_feature   bom (fragment): basis of mobility region from pBR322
   4593..4973    +  rep_origin     M13 ori (sequence partly withheld): M13 bacteriophage origin of replication; arrow indicates direction of (+) strand synthesis
   5049..5098    -  misc_feature   bom (fragment): basis of mobility region from pBR322
   5200..5235    -  CDS            rop (fragment): Rop protein, which maintains plasmids at low copy number; rop
   5330..5434    +  promoter       AmpR promoter: bla
   5435..6295    +  CDS            AmpR: β-lactamase; bla; confers resistance to ampicillin, carbenicillin, and related antibiotics
   6466..7054    +  rep_origin     ori: high-copy-number ColE1/pMB1/pBR322/pUC origin of replication
>Addgene plasmid #112127 | pLL1 sgRNA(MS2)-MS2-AIDmono | depositor full sequence | sequence record 211103 | pLL1 sgRNA(MS2)-MS2-AIDmono sequence 7115 bps
GAGGGCCTATTTCCCATGATTCCTTCATATTTGCATATACGATACAAGGCTGTTAGAGAGATAATTGGAA
TTAATTTGACTGTAAACACAAAGATATTAGTACAAAATACGTGACGTAGAAAGTAATAATTTCTTGGGTA
GTTTGCAGTTTTAAAATTATGTTTTAAAATGGACTATCATATGCTTACCGTAACTTGAAAGTATTTCGAT
TTCTTGGCTTTATATATCTTGTGGAAAGGACGAAACACCGGGTCTTCTCGTGATACGCCTATTTTTATAG
GTTAATGTCATGATAATAATGGTTTCTTAGACGTCAGGTGGCACTTTTCGGGGAAATGTGCGCGGAACCC
CTATTTGTTTATTTTTCTAAATACATTCAAATATGTATCCGCTCATGAGACAATAACCCTGATAAATGCT
TCAATAATATTGAAAAAGGAAGAGTATGAGTATTCAACATTTCCGTGTCGCCCTTATTCCCTTTTTTGCG
GCATTTTGCCTTCCTGTTTTTGCTCACCCAGAAACGCTGGTGAAAGTAAAAGATGCTGAAGATCAGTTGG
GTGCACGAGTGGGTTACATCGAACTGGATCTCAACAGCGGTAAGATCCTTGAGAGTTTTCGCCCCGAAGA
ACGTTTTCCAATGATGAGCACTTTTAAAGTTCTGCTATGTGGCGCGGTATTATCCCGTATTGACGCCGGG
CAAGAGCAACTCGGTCGCCGCATACACTATTCTCAGAATGACTTGGTTGAGTACTCACCAGTCACAGAAA
AGCATCTTACGGATGGCATGACAGTAAGAGAATTATGCAGTGCTGCCATAACCATGAGTGATAACACTGC
GGCCAACTTACTTCTGACAACGATCGGAGGACCGAAGGAGCTAACCGCTTTTTTGCCCAACATGGGGGAT
CATGTAACTCGCCTTGATCGTTGGGAACCGGAGCTGAATGAAGTAATTTGGAGCCGGTGAGCGTGGTCTC
GCGGTATCATTGCAGCACTGGGGCCAGATGGTAAGCCCTCCCGTATCGTAGTTATCTACACGACGGGGAG
TCAGGCAACTATGGATGAACGAAATAGACAGATCGCTGAGATAGGTGCCTCACTGATTAAGCATTGGTAA
CTGTCAGACCAAGTTTACTCATATATACTTTAGATTGATTTAAAACTTCATTTTTAATTTAAAAGGATCT
AGGTGAAGATCCTTTTTGATAATCTCATGACCAAAATCCCTTAACGTGAGTTTTCGTTCCACTGAGCGTC
AGACCCCGTAGAAAAGATCAAAGGATCTTCTTGAGATCCTTTTTTTCTGCGCGTAATCTGCTGCTTGCAA
ACAAAAAAACCACCGCTACCAGCGGTGGTTTGTTTGCCGGATCAAGAGCTACCAACTCTTTTTCCGAAGG
TAACTGGCTTCAGCAGAGCGCAGATACCAAATACTGTTCTTCTAGTGTAGCCGTAGTTAGGCCACCACTT
CAAGAACTCTGTAGCACCGCCTACATACCTCGCTCTGCTAATCCTGTTACCAGTGGCTGCTGCCAGTGGC
GATAAGTCGTGTCTTACCGGGTTGGACTCAAGACGATAGTTACCGGATAAGGCGCAGCGGTCGGGCTGAA
CGGGGGGTTCGTGCACACAGCCCAGCTTGGAGCGAACGACCTACACCGAACTGAGATACCTACAGCGTGA
GCTATGAGAAAGCGCCACGCTTCCCGAAGGGAGAAAGGCGGACAGGTATCCGGTAAGCGGCAGGGTCGGA
ACAGGAGAGCGCACGAGGGAGCTTCCAGGGGGAAACGCCTGGTATCTTTATAGTCCTGTCGGGTTTCGCC
ACCTCTGACTTGAGCGTCGATTTTTGTGATGCTCGTCAGGGGGGCGGAGCCTATGGAAAAACGCCAGCAA
CGCGGCCTTTTTACGGTTCCTGGCCTTTTGCTGGCCTTTTGCTCACATGTTCTTTCCTGCGTTATCCCCT
GATTCTGTGGATAACCGTATTACCGCCTTTGAGTGAGCTGATACCGCTCGCCGCAGCCGAACGACCGAGC
GCAGCGAGTCAGTGAGCGAGGAAGCGGAAGAGCGCGAGAAGACCTGTTTTAGAGCTAGGCCAACATGAGG
ATCACCCATGTCTGCAGGGCCTAGCAAGTTAAAATAAGGCTAGTCCGTTATCAACTTGGCCAACATGAGG
ATCACCCATGTCTGCAGGGCCAAGTGGCACCGAGTCGGTGCTTTTTTTGTTTTAGAGCTAGAAATAGCAA
GTTAAAATAAGGCTAGTCCGTTTTTAGCGCGTGCGCCAATTCTGCAGACAAATGGCTCTAGAGGTACCCG
TTACATAACTTACGGTAAATGGCCCGCCTGGCTGACCGCCCAACGACCCCCGCCCATTGACGTCAATAGT
AACGCCAATAGGGACTTTCCATTGACGTCAATGGGTGGAGTATTTACGGTAAACTGCCCACTTGGCAGTA
CATCAAGTGTATCATATGCCAAGTACGCCCCCTATTGACGTCAATGACGGTAAATGGCCCGCCTGGCATT
GTGCCCAGTACATGACCTTATGGGACTTTCCTACTTGGCAGTACATCTACGTATTAGTCATCGCTATTAC
CATGGTCGAGGTGAGCCCCACGTTCTGCTTCACTCTCCCCATCTCCCCCCCCTCCCCACCCCCAATTTTG
TATTTATTTATTTTTTAATTATTTTGTGCAGCGATGGGGGCGGGGGGGGGGGGGGGGCGCGCGCCAGGCG
GGGCGGGGCGGGGCGAGGGGCGGGGCGGGGCGAGGCGGAGAGGTGCGGCGGCAGCCAATCAGAGCGGCGC
GCTCCGAAAGTTTCCTTTTATGGCGAGGCGGCGGCGGCGGCGGCCCTATAAAAAGCGAAGCGCGCGGCGG
GCGGGAGTCGCTGCGACGCTGCCTTCGCCCCGTGCCCCGCTCCGCCGCCGCCTCGCGCCGCCCGCCCCGG
CTCTGACTGACCGCGTTACTCCCACAGGTGAGCGGGCGGGACGGCCCTTCTCCTCCGGGCTGTAATTAGC
TGAGCAAGAGGTAAGGGTTTAAGGGATGGTTGGTTGGTGGGGTATTAATGTTTAATTACCTGGAGCACCT
GCCTGAAATCACTTTTTTTCAGGTTGGACCGGTCCACCATGGCTTCAAACTTTACTCAGTTCGTGCTCGT
GGACAATGGTGGGACAGGGGATGTGACAGTGGCTCCTTCTAATTTCGCTAATGGGGTGGCAGAGTGGATC
AGCTCCAACTCACGGAGCCAGGCCTACAAGGTGACATGCAGCGTCAGGCAGTCTAGTGCCCAGAAGAGAA
AGTATACCATCAAGGTGGAGGTCCCCAAAGTGGCTACCCAGACAGTGGGCGGAGTCGAACTGCCTGTCGC
CGCTTGGAGGTCCTACCTGAACATGGAGCTCACTATCCCAATTTTCGCTACCAATTCTGACTGTGAACTC
ATCGTGAAGGCAATGCAGGGGCTCCTCAAAGACGGTAATCCTATCCCTTCCGCCATCGCCGCTAACTCAG
GTATCTACAGCGCTGGAGGAGGTGGAAGCGGAGGAGGAGGAAGCGGAGGAGGAGGTAGCGGACCTAAGAA
AAAGAGGAAGGTGGCGGCCGCTGGAATGGACCCCGCTACCTTCACATACCAATTCAAAAATGTCCGCTGG
GCTAAGGGTCGGCGTGAGACCTACCTGTGCTACGTAGTGAAGAGGCGTGACAGTGCTACATCCTTTTCAC
TGGACTTTGGTTATCTTCGCAATAAGAACGGCTGCCACGTGGAATTGCTCTTCCTCCGCTACATCTCGGA
CTGGGACCTAGACCCTGGCCGCTGCTACCGCGTCACCTGGTTCACCTCCTGGAGCCCCTGCTACGACTGT
GCCCGACATGTGGCCGACTTTCTGCGAGGGAACCCCAACCTCAGTCTGAGGATCTTCACCGCGCGCCTCT
ACTTCTGTGAGGACCGCAAGGCTGAGCCCGAGGGGCTGCGGCGGCTGGCAGAAGCCGGGGTGCAAATAGC
CATCATGACCTTCAAAGATTATTTTTACTGCTGGAATACTTTTGTAGAAAACCATGAAAGAACTTTCAAA
GCCTGGGAAGGGCTGCATGAAAATTCAGTTCGTCTCTCCAGACAGCTTCGGCGCATCCTTCAGTAAGATC
CTAATTCCTAGAGCTCGCTGATCAGCCTCGACTGTGCCTTCTAGTTGCCAGCCATCTGTTGTTTGCCCCT
CCCCCGTGCCTTCCTTGACCCTGGAAGGTGCCACTCCCACTGTCCTTTCCTAATAAAATGAGGAAATTGC
ATCGCATTGTCTGAGTAGGTGTCATTCTATTCTGGGGGGTGGGGTGGGGCAGGACAGCAAGGGGGAGGAT
TGGGAAGAGAATAGCAGGCATGCTGGGGAGCGGCCGCAGGAACCCCTAGTGATGGAGTTGGCCACTCCCT
CTCTGCGCGCTCGCTCGCTCACTGAGGCCGGGCGACCAAAGGTCGCCCGACGCCCGGGCTTTGCCCGGGC
GGCCTCAGTGAGCGAGCGAGCGCGCAGCTGCCTGCAGGGGCGCCTGATGCGGTATTTTCTCCTTACGCAT
CTGTGCGGTATTTCACACCGCATA
[142 nt withheld, positions 4575-4716]
C
[141 nt withheld, positions 4718-4858]
CCTTTGACGTTGGAGTCCACGTTCTTTAATAGTGGACTCTTGTTCCAAACTGGAACAACACTCAACCCTA
TCTCGGGCTATTCTTTTGATTTATAAGGGATTTTGCCGATTTCGGCCTATTGGTTAAAAAATGAGCTGAT
TTAACAAAAATTTAACGCGAATTTTAACAAAATATTAACGTTTACAATTTTATGGTGCACTCTCAGTACA
ATCTGCTCTGATGCCGCATAGTTAAGCCAGCCCCGACACCCGCCAACACCCGCTGACGCGCCCTGACGGG
CTTGTCTGCTCCCGGCATCCGCTTACAGACAAGCTGTGACCGTCTCCGGGAGCTGCATGTGTCAGAGGTT
TTCACCGTCATCACCGAAACGCGCGAGACGAAAGGGCCTCGTGATACGCCTATTTTTATAGGTTAATGTC
ATGATAATAATGGTTTCTTAGACGTCAGGTGGCACTTTTCGGGGAAATGTGCGCGGAACCCCTATTTGTT
TATTTTTCTAAATACATTCAAATATGTATCCGCTCATGAGACAATAACCCTGATAAATGCTTCAATAATA
TTGAAAAAGGAAGAGTATGAGTATTCAACATTTCCGTGTCGCCCTTATTCCCTTTTTTGCGGCATTTTGC
CTTCCTGTTTTTGCTCACCCAGAAACGCTGGTGAAAGTAAAAGATGCTGAAGATCAGTTGGGTGCACGAG
TGGGTTACATCGAACTGGATCTCAACAGCGGTAAGATCCTTGAGAGTTTTCGCCCCGAAGAACGTTTTCC
AATGATGAGCACTTTTAAAGTTCTGCTATGTGGCGCGGTATTATCCCGTATTGACGCCGGGCAAGAGCAA
CTCGGTCGCCGCATACACTATTCTCAGAATGACTTGGTTGAGTACTCACCAGTCACAGAAAAGCATCTTA
CGGATGGCATGACAGTAAGAGAATTATGCAGTGCTGCCATAACCATGAGTGATAACACTGCGGCCAACTT
ACTTCTGACAACGATCGGAGGACCGAAGGAGCTAACCGCTTTTTTGCACAACATGGGGGATCATGTAACT
CGCCTTGATCGTTGGGAACCGGAGCTGAATGAAGCCATACCAAACGACGAGCGTGACACCACGATGCCTG
TAGCAATGGCAACAACGTTGCGCAAACTATTAACTGGCGAACTACTTACTCTAGCTTCCCGGCAACAATT
AATAGACTGGATGGAGGCGGATAAAGTTGCAGGACCACTTCTGCGCTCGGCCCTTCCGGCTGGCTGGTTT
ATTGCTGATAAATCTGGAGCCGGTGAGCGTGGAAGCCGCGGTATCATTGCAGCACTGGGGCCAGATGGTA
AGCCCTCCCGTATCGTAGTTATCTACACGACGGGGAGTCAGGCAACTATGGATGAACGAAATAGACAGAT
CGCTGAGATAGGTGCCTCACTGATTAAGCATTGGTAACTGTCAGACCAAGTTTACTCATATATACTTTAG
ATTGATTTAAAACTTCATTTTTAATTTAAAAGGATCTAGGTGAAGATCCTTTTTGATAATCTCATGACCA
AAATCCCTTAACGTGAGTTTTCGTTCCACTGAGCGTCAGACCCCGTAGAAAAGATCAAAGGATCTTCTTG
AGATCCTTTTTTTCTGCGCGTAATCTGCTGCTTGCAAACAAAAAAACCACCGCTACCAGCGGTGGTTTGT
TTGCCGGATCAAGAGCTACCAACTCTTTTTCCGAAGGTAACTGGCTTCAGCAGAGCGCAGATACCAAATA
CTGTCCTTCTAGTGTAGCCGTAGTTAGGCCACCACTTCAAGAACTCTGTAGCACCGCCTACATACCTCGC
TCTGCTAATCCTGTTACCAGTGGCTGCTGCCAGTGGCGATAAGTCGTGTCTTACCGGGTTGGACTCAAGA
CGATAGTTACCGGATAAGGCGCAGCGGTCGGGCTGAACGGGGGGTTCGTGCACACAGCCCAGCTTGGAGC
GAACGACCTACACCGAACTGAGATACCTACAGCGTGAGCTATGAGAAAGCGCCACGCTTCCCGAAGGGAG
AAAGGCGGACAGGTATCCGGTAAGCGGCAGGGTCGGAACAGGAGAGCGCACGAGGGAGCTTCCAGGGGGA
AACGCCTGGTATCTTTATAGTCCTGTCGGGTTTCGCCACCTCTGACTTGAGCGTCGATTTTTGTGATGCT
CGTCAGGGGGGCGGAGCCTATGGAAAAACGCCAGCAACGCGGCCTTTTTACGGTTCCTGGCCTTTTGCTG
GCCTTTTGCTCACATGT
