>Addgene plasmid #112127 | pLL1 sgRNA(MS2)-MS2-AIDmono | depositor partial sequence | sequence record 211088 | sgRNA-MS2 with 1.8kb spacer
GAGGGCCTATTTCCCATGATTCCTTCATATTTGCATATACGATACAAGGCTGTTAGAGAGATAATTGGAA
TTAATTTGACTGTAAACACAAAGATATTAGTACAAAATACGTGACGTAGAAAGTAATAATTTCTTGGGTA
GTTTGCAGTTTTAAAATTATGTTTTAAAATGGACTATCATATGCTTACCGTAACTTGAAAGTATTTCGAT
TTCTTGGCTTTATATATCTTGTGGAAAGGACGAAACACCGGGTCTTCTCGTGATACGCCTATTTTTATAG
GTTAATGTCATGATAATAATGGTTTCTTAGACGTCAGGTGGCACTTTTCGGGGAAATGTGCGCGGAACCC
CTATTTGTTTATTTTTCTAAATACATTCAAATATGTATCCGCTCATGAGACAATAACCCTGATAAATGCT
TCAATAATATTGAAAAAGGAAGAGTATGAGTATTCAACATTTCCGTGTCGCCCTTATTCCCTTTTTTGCG
GCATTTTGCCTTCCTGTTTTTGCTCACCCAGAAACGCTGGTGAAAGTAAAAGATGCTGAAGATCAGTTGG
GTGCACGAGTGGGTTACATCGAACTGGATCTCAACAGCGGTAAGATCCTTGAGAGTTTTCGCCCCGAAGA
ACGTTTTCCAATGATGAGCACTTTTAAAGTTCTGCTATGTGGCGCGGTATTATCCCGTATTGACGCCGGG
CAAGAGCAACTCGGTCGCCGCATACACTATTCTCAGAATGACTTGGTTGAGTACTCACCAGTCACAGAAA
AGCATCTTACGGATGGCATGACAGTAAGAGAATTATGCAGTGCTGCCATAACCATGAGTGATAACACTGC
GGCCAACTTACTTCTGACAACGATCGGAGGACCGAAGGAGCTAACCGCTTTTTTGCCCAACATGGGGGAT
CATGTAACTCGCCTTGATCGTTGGGAACCGGAGCTGAATGAAGTAATTTGGAGCCGGTGAGCGTGGTCTC
GCGGTATCATTGCAGCACTGGGGCCAGATGGTAAGCCCTCCCGTATCGTAGTTATCTACACGACGGGGAG
TCAGGCAACTATGGATGAACGAAATAGACAGATCGCTGAGATAGGTGCCTCACTGATTAAGCATTGGTAA
CTGTCAGACCAAGTTTACTCATATATACTTTAGATTGATTTAAAACTTCATTTTTAATTTAAAAGGATCT
AGGTGAAGATCCTTTTTGATAATCTCATGACCAAAATCCCTTAACGTGAGTTTTCGTTCCACTGAGCGTC
AGACCCCGTAGAAAAGATCAAAGGATCTTCTTGAGATCCTTTTTTTCTGCGCGTAATCTGCTGCTTGCAA
ACAAAAAAACCACCGCTACCAGCGGTGGTTTGTTTGCCGGATCAAGAGCTACCAACTCTTTTTCCGAAGG
TAACTGGCTTCAGCAGAGCGCAGATACCAAATACTGTTCTTCTAGTGTAGCCGTAGTTAGGCCACCACTT
CAAGAACTCTGTAGCACCGCCTACATACCTCGCTCTGCTAATCCTGTTACCAGTGGCTGCTGCCAGTGGC
GATAAGTCGTGTCTTACCGGGTTGGACTCAAGACGATAGTTACCGGATAAGGCGCAGCGGTCGGGCTGAA
CGGGGGGTTCGTGCACACAGCCCAGCTTGGAGCGAACGACCTACACCGAACTGAGATACCTACAGCGTGA
GCTATGAGAAAGCGCCACGCTTCCCGAAGGGAGAAAGGCGGACAGGTATCCGGTAAGCGGCAGGGTCGGA
ACAGGAGAGCGCACGAGGGAGCTTCCAGGGGGAAACGCCTGGTATCTTTATAGTCCTGTCGGGTTTCGCC
ACCTCTGACTTGAGCGTCGATTTTTGTGATGCTCGTCAGGGGGGCGGAGCCTATGGAAAAACGCCAGCAA
CGCGGCCTTTTTACGGTTCCTGGCCTTTTGCTGGCCTTTTGCTCACATGTTCTTTCCTGCGTTATCCCCT
GATTCTGTGGATAACCGTATTACCGCCTTTGAGTGAGCTGATACCGCTCGCCGCAGCCGAACGACCGAGC
GCAGCGAGTCAGTGAGCGAGGAAGCGGAAGAGCGCGAGAAGACCTGTTTTAGAGCTAGGCCAACATGAGG
ATCACCCATGTCTGCAGGGCCTAGCAAGTTAAAATAAGGCTAGTCCGTTATCAACTTGGCCAACATGAGG
ATCACCCATGTCTGCAGGGCCAAGTGGCACCGAGTCGGTGCTTTTTTT
