>Addgene plasmid #112127 | pLL1 sgRNA(MS2)-MS2-AIDmono | depositor partial sequence | sequence record 211089 | AID_mono_mutant
ATGGACCCCGCTACCTTCACATACCAATTCAAAAATGTCCGCTGGGCTAAGGGTCGGCGTGAGACCTACC
TGTGCTACGTAGTGAAGAGGCGTGACAGTGCTACATCCTTTTCACTGGACTTTGGTTATCTTCGCAATAA
GAACGGCTGCCACGTGGAATTGCTCTTCCTCCGCTACATCTCGGACTGGGACCTAGACCCTGGCCGCTGC
TACCGCGTCACCTGGTTCACCTCCTGGAGCCCCTGCTACGACTGTGCCCGACATGTGGCCGACTTTCTGC
GAGGGAACCCCAACCTCAGTCTGAGGATCTTCACCGCGCGCCTCTACTTCTGTGAGGACCGCAAGGCTGA
GCCCGAGGGGCTGCGGCGGCTGGCAGAAGCCGGGGTGCAAATAGCCATCATGACCTTCAAAGATTATTTT
TACTGCTGGAATACTTTTGTAGAAAACCATGAAAGAACTTTCAAAGCCTGGGAAGGGCTGCATGAAAATT
CAGTTCGTCTCTCCAGACAGCTTCGGCGCATCCTTCAGTAA
